>Addgene plasmid #126576 | pXf20pemIK-GW | addgene full sequence | sequence record 245914 | Addgene NGS Result
AGATCAAAGGATCTTCTTGAGATCCTTTTTTTCTGCGCGTAATCTGCTGCTTGCAAACAAAAAAACCACC
GCTACCAGCGGTGGTTTGTTTGCCGGATCAAGAGCTACCAACTCTTTTTCCGAAGGTAACTGGCTTCAGC
AGAGCGCAGATACCAAATACTGTTCTTCTAGTGTAGCCGTAGTTAGGCCACCACTTCAAGAACTCTGTAG
CACCGCCTACATACCTCGCTCTGCTAATCCTGTTACCAGTGGCTGCTGCCAGTGGCGATAAGTCGTGTCT
TACCGGGTTGGACTCAAGACGATAGTTACCGGATAAGGCGCAGCGGTCGGGCTGAACGGGGGGTTCGTGC
ACACAGCCCAGCTTGGAGCGAACGACCTACACCGAACTGAGATACCTACAGCGTGAGCTATGAGAAAGCG
CCACGCTTCCCGAAGGGAGAAAGGCGGACAGGTATCCGGTAAGCGGCAGGGTCGGAACAGGAGAGCGCAC
GAGGGAGCTTCCAGGGGGAAACGCCTGGTATCTTTATAGTCCTGTCGGGTTTCGCCACCTCTGACTTGAG
CGTCGATTTTTGTGATGCTCGTCAGGGGGGCGGAGCCTATGGAAAAACGCCAGCAACGCGGCCTTTTTAC
GGTTCCTGGCCTTTTGCTGGCCTTTTGCTCACATGTTCTTTCCTGCGTTATCCCCTGATTCTGTGGATAA
CCGTATTACCGCCTTTGAGTGAGCTGATACCGCTCGCCGCAGCCGAACGACCGAGCGCAGCGAGTCAGTG
AGCGAGGAAGCGGAAGAGCGCCCAATACGCAAACCGCCTCTCCCCGCGCGTTGGCCGATTCATTAATGCA
GCTGGCACGACAGGTTTCCCGACTGGAAAGCGGGCAGTGAGCGCAACGCAATTAATGTGAGTTAGCTCAC
TCATTAGGCACCCCAGGCTTTACACTTTATGCTTCCGGCTCGTATGTTGTGTGGAATTGTGAGCGGATAA
CAATTTCACACAGGAAACAGCTATGACCATGATTACGCCAAGCTTGGTACCGAGCTCGGATCCACTAGTA
ACGGCCGCCAGTGTGCTGGAATTCGGCTTCCATAAAGTTACATGAAACGGATTTTTTATAAAAAATGGTT
TGTGAAAGCGCAGTGTGGGCAAAAGCACGCTTAAGCGTGCTGGTGCACGTAGTGCATTGTCCATACGGAG
CGTTAAGCGGTGGAGCTTGTGGGCAGAGACTTGCGGCGGTGGGCAACCGCTTGCGGTTGTCCACGGACGT
GAGTCGGTGTGCGTAGCGCACTGTCCACAAATCCACGGCTTTAGTTAAATCCGTTGCTTTAGATTAGAAA
AAGATTAAAGAAGTATTAGAGGTTATCCACAGGCAACGTAAGATATTGATTTTATAGTTAAATTTTCTTA
TTTTTCGTGAAAATTTTAGGATGCTGCGACGGTAAAAAGGCGAATGCTGCGACGGTAAAATCTAGGATTC
TGCGACGGTACATGAGGATGCTGCGACGGTAAAAAGGCGAGTGCTGCGACGGTAAGTTATCCACAGATTT
CAGGGGTTAATGGCAGCTTGGTTCCTACGTCACGGGTAACGTATACAATTGACTTACCACCTGGGCGGCG
CTCAATCATGTAGCTGAAGTGCTCTCCGTGGTTCTTACAAACGCTTGCCAGCTCTTCAAGTGCTGGAGCT
AACGTCTTTTCTTGGAAGTCCTTCAGAGACTTAGCTGCGCTGCCGCACAGCTCATGAATCTTGGCCACAC
TGTAGGGATAGGGTTGACGGTGAGTTGCATAGAATCCATGAAGCCACTTGGCCAGAGATGTATTTAGATC
ACATCTAATCTGCCAAGAAACCCTCGTGTAGCCGTCGCTTTGGTACAAGGCAACGATGCGTTGATTTAGT
ACAATGATGGCGCGGCCTGTTTCCTCATCATGATAGGCTTCGTCGATCAAGCTGCCAGAGTACGTGTAGC
GTCCTTGTCGTACTTCAAGCGCGGTTGCTTGCAGCTCGGCAAGTTGTCGTCGTAGCACTCGCCGATTGCC
ACCTGTGTCCTTCTTGTCCAAGAGTCTCAAGAGTTGATAGGTAGTGACTTCGCAGCGATTGCCTAACTGC
TGTTCGCGTGCGACGTGAACAAGGCATTCCCACACAGTCAAATAGTCCTGACATAAGCGGATTCCGGTGT
ACGTGATGGATGCGTTTTCAACGCTGGCCATCACTTGGCGCTTGAGGTAGGGGCGTTTACCGCGTTGAAT
CGCGGCAAAGAGCGCCGATCGAAGTAAGCTGTTCGGAACGCCGCGCTGCGCATCTGTCCAAATTGGCAAT
TGAAGCTGCTGCAATAGGCTCTTTTGCAGGTTGGCTTCCTGTCTGGCACGCATTTTCGTTAGTGAAAGTT
CTATGCTGCTCACGCTTCCTCCTTGGTTGTGTAGTCACGCTCAAGAACAACTCGATAGAAGGTCGAGCGC
GTGATGTTGTATAAGCCGAATTCTGCAGATATCACAAGTTTGTACAAAAAAGCTGAACGAGAAACGTAAA
ATGATATAAATATCAATATATTAAATTAGATTTTGCATAAAAAACAGACTACATAATACTGTAAAACACA
ACATATCCAGTCACTATGGCGGCCGCATTAGGCACCCCAGGCTTTACACTTTATGCTTCCGGCTCGTATA
ATGTGTGGATTTTGAGTTAGGATCCGTCGAGATTTTCAGGAGCTAAGGAAGCTAAAATGGAGAAAAAAAT
CACTGGATATACCACCGTTGATATATCCCAATGGCATCGTAAAGAACATTTTGAGGCATTTCAGTCAGTT
GCTCAATGTACCTATAACCAGACCGTTCAGCTGGATATTACGGCCTTTTTAAAGACCGTAAAGAAAAATA
AGCACAAGTTTTATCCGGCCTTTATTCACATTCTTGCCCGCCTGATGAATGCTCATCCGGAATTCCGTAT
GGCAATGAAAGACGGTGAGCTGGTGATATGGGATAGTGTTCACCCTTGTTACACCGTTTTCCATGAGCAA
ACTGAAACGTTTTCATCGCTCTGGAGTGAATACCACGACGATTTCCGGCAGTTTCTACACATATATTCGC
AAGATGTGGCGTGTTACGGTGAAAACCTGGCCTATTTCCCTAAAGGGTTTATTGAGAATATGTTTTTCGT
CTCAGCCAATCCCTGGGTGAGTTTCACCAGTTTTGATTTAAACGTGGCCAATATGGACAACTTCTTCGCC
CCCGTTTTCACCATGGGCAAATATTATACGCAAGGCGACAAGGTGCTGATGCCGCTGGCGATTCAGGTTC
ATCATGCCGTTTGTGATGGCTTCCATGTCGGCAGAATGCTTAATGAATTACAACAGTACTGCGATGAGTG
GCAGGGCGGGGCGTAAACGCGTGGATCCGGCTTACTAAAAGCCAGATAACAGTATGCGTATTTGCGCGCT
GATTTTTGCGGTATAAGAATATATACTGATATGTATACCCGAAGTATGTCAAAAAGAGGTATGCTATGAA
GCAGCGTATTACAGTGACAGTTGACAGCGACAGCTATCAGTTGCTCAAGGCATATATGATGTCAATATCT
CCGGTCTGGTAAGCACAACCATGCAGAATGAAGCCCGTCGTCTGCGTGCCGAACGCTGGAAAGCGGAAAA
TCAGGAAGGGATGGCTGAGGTCGCCCGGTTTATTGAAATGAACGGCTCTTTTGCTGACGAGAACAGGGGC
TGGTGAAATGCAGTTTAAGGTTTACACCTATAAAAGAGAGAGCCGTTATCGTCTGTTTGTGGATGTACAG
AGTGATATTATTGACACGCCCGGGCGACGGATGGTGATCCCCCTGGCCAGTGCACGTCTGCTGTCAGATA
AAGTCTCCCGTGAACTTTACCCGGTGGTGCATATCGGGGATGAAAGCTGGCGCATGATGACCACCGATAT
GGCCAGTGTGCCGGTCTCCGTTATCGGGGAAGAAGTGGCTGATCTCAGCCACCGCGAAAATGACATCAAA
AACGCCATTAACCTGATGTTCTGGGGAATATAAATGTCAGGCTCCCTTATACACAGCCAGTCTGCAGGTC
GACCATAGTGACTGGATATGTTGTGTTTTACAGTATTATGTAGTCTGTTTTTTATGCAAAATCTAATTTA
ATATATTGATATTTATATCATTTTACGTTTCTCGTTCAGCTTTCTTGTACAAAGTGGTGATATCCATCAC
ACTGGCGGCCGCGAATTCACTAGTGATTGGTTGCAGTGGCCTGAACTTGCCCCAAAAATTACTGGAAGAT
GGTGACAGCTTTTGCCAAGACATCGGCCAAGATGTTTGGTGGTAGGCTTTCCACTTTGCGGGCATTGCGA
GCGAGTAAGTCGAGCGCACGTGGTTGATCACATCGAACGACGCCCGTTGTAATCGTACCTAGTAATTCCA
CAGCGAACCCGAGGCGGGAGGCGAACTCGCCGCCGTTTGTGATTGGAAGGATCACCGGACAAGAGGTAAG
CCGATTGAATCGCTCACTGGAGATAACAACCACCGGACGGTGACCGCGTTGTTCGTGTCCGGCGGTTGGC
TCCAGATCGACCATGTAAACATCGCCGCGTTTCATATCAGTTCGCGTCCTACTGCTGGAGCATCGACCCA
TTCACGTTCCTCGGGCGGCAACGGGTAAGCCCCGGAGGCTTCCGCTTCGGCCAGCAGTTGATCCAGCGTG
TACTGAGGATGTAGGACTGGCTCAATGACCAGACGACCGTCTGTGACGGCTAAGCCGACCGTTGCGCCGA
CCTCAAGATGAAGCTGATCAAGGAAAGCGGGGGGAACGGCCAGCATGATCGATCCACCGACTTTACGAAG
GTTTGTGGTGTGCATGATGGGCTTCTTTCGTTAAGTTATATTAAAGTATAATATAATTCCTCCATTTATA
CGCTTATAGCGAAAATCGAATTCCCGCGGCCGCTCGAGCATGCATCTAGAGGGCCCAATTCGCCCTATAG
TGAGTCGTATTACAATTCACTGGCCGTCGTTTTACAACGTCGTGACTGGGAAAACCCTGGCGTTACCCAA
CTTAATCGCCTTGCAGCACATCCCCCTTTCGCCAGCTGGCGTAATAGCGAAGAGGCCCGCACCGATCGCC
CTTCCCAACAGTTGCGCAGCCTGAATGGCGAATGG
[124 nt withheld, positions 5146-5269]
C
[91 nt withheld, positions 5271-5361]
A
[49 nt withheld, positions 5363-5411]
CCTTTGACGTTGGAGTCCACGTTCTTT
[37 nt withheld, positions 5439-5475]
ACCCTATCTCGGTCTATTCTTTTGATTTATAAGGGATTTTGCCGATTTCGGCCTATTGGTTAAAAAATGA
GCTGATTTAACAAAAATTTAACGCGAATTTTAACAAAATTCAGGGCGCAAGGGCTGCTAAAGGAAGCGGA
ACACGTAGAAAGCCAGTCCGCAGAAACGGTGCTGACCCCGGATGAATGTCAGCTACTGGGCTATCTGGAC
AAGGGAAAACGCAAGCGCAAAGAGAAAGCAGGTAGCTTGCAGTGGGCTTACATGGCGATAGCTAGACTGG
GCGGTTTTATGGACAGCAAGCGAACCGGAATTGCCAGCTGGGGCGCCCTCTGGTAAGGTTGGGAAGCCCT
GCAAAGTAAACTGGATGGCTTTCTTGCCGCCAAGGATCTGATGGCGCAGGGGATCAAGATCTGATCAAGA
GACAGGATGAGGATCGTTTCGCATGATTGAACAAGATGGATTGCACGCAGGTTCTCCGGCCGCTTGGGTG
GAGAGGCTATTCGGCTATGACTGGGCACAACAGACAATCGGCTGCTCTGATGCCGCCGTGTTCCGGCTGT
CAGCGCAGGGGCGCCCGGTTCTTTTTGTCAAGACCGACCTGTCCGGTGCCCTGAATGAACTGCAGGACGA
GGCAGCGCGGCTATCGTGGCTGGCCACGACGGGCGTTCCTTGCGCAGCTGTGCTCGACGTTGTCACTGAA
GCGGGAAGGGACTGGCTGCTATTGGGCGAAGTGCCGGGGCAGGATCTCCTGTCATCCCACCTTGCTCCTG
CCGAGAAAGTATCCATCATGGCTGATGCAATGCGGCGGCTGCATACGCTTGATCCGGCTACCTGCCCATT
CGACCACCAAGCGAAACATCGCATCGAGCGAGCACGTACTCGGATGGAAGCCGGTCTTGTCGATCAGGAT
GATCTGGACGAAGAGCATCAGGGGCTCGCGCCAGCCGAACTGTTCGCCAGGCTCAAGGCGCGCATGCCCG
ACGGCGAGGATCTCGTCGTGACCCATGGCGATGCCTGCTTGCCGAATATCATGGTGGAAAATGGCCGCTT
TTCTGGATTCATCGACTGTGGCCGGCTGGGTGTGGCGGACCGCTATCAGGACATAGCGTTGGCTACCCGT
GATATTGCTGAAGAGCTTGGCGGCGAATGGGCTGACCGCTTCCTCGTGCTTTACGGTATCGCCGCTCCCG
ATTCGCAGCGCATCGCCTTCTATCGCCTTCTTGACGAGTTCTTCTGAATTGAAAAAGGAAGAGTATGAGT
ATTCAACATTTCCGTGTCGCCCTTATTCCCTTTTTTGCGGCATTTTGCCTTCCTGTTTTTGCTCACCCAG
AAACGCTGGTGAAAGTAAAAGATGCTGAAGATCAGTTGGGTGCACGAGTGGGTTACATCGAACTGGATCT
CAACAGCGGTAAGATCCTTGAGAGTTTTCGCCCCGAAGAACGTTTTCCAATGATGAGCACTTTTAAAGTT
CTGCTATGTGGCGCGGTATTATCCCGTATTGACGCCGGGCAAGAGCAACTCGGTCGCCGCATACACTATT
CTCAGAATGACTTGGTTGAGTACTCACCAGTCACAGAAAAGCATCTTACGGATGGCATGACAGTAAGAGA
ATTATGCAGTGCTGCCATAACCATGAGTGATAACACTGCGGCCAACTTACTTCTGACAACGATCGGAGGA
CCGAAGGAGCTAACCGCTTTTTTGCACAACATGGGGGATCATGTAACTCGCCTTGATCGTTGGGAACCGG
AGCTGAATGAAGCCATACCAAACGACGAGCGTGACACCACGATGCCTGTAGCAATGGCAACAACGTTGCG
CAAACTATTAACTGGCGAACTACTTACTCTAGCTTCCCGGCAACAATTAATAGACTGGATGGAGGCGGAT
AAAGTTGCAGGACCACTTCTGCGCTCGGCCCTTCCGGCTGGCTGGTTTATTGCTGATAAATCTGGAGCCG
GTGAGCGTGGGTCTCGCGGTATCATTGCAGCACTGGGGCCAGATGGTAAGCCCTCCCGTATCGTAGTTAT
CTACACGACGGGGAGTCAGGCAACTATGGATGAACGAAATAGACAGATCGCTGAGATAGGTGCCTCACTG
ATTAAGCATTGGTAACTGTCAGACCAAGTTTACTCATATATACTTTAGATTGATTTAAAACTTCATTTTT
AATTTAAAAGGATCTAGGTGAAGATCCTTTTTGATAATCTCATGACCAAAATCCCTTAACGTGAGTTTTC
GTTCCACTGAGCGTCAGACCCCGTAGAAA
Features (pLannotate 1.2.2; 21 found; start..end, strand, type, name):
     17..605     +  rep_origin     ori: high-copy-number ColE1/pMB1/pBR322/pUC origin of replication
    788..880     +  CDS            lacI (fragment): lac repressor; lacI; The lac repressor binds to the lac operator to inhibit transcription in E. coli. This inhibition can be relieved by adding lactose or isopropyl-β-D-thiogalactopyranoside (IPTG).
    893..914     +  protein_bind   CAP binding site: CAP binding activates transcription in the presence of cAMP. E. coli catabolite activator protein
    929..959     +  promoter       lac promoter: promoter for the E. coli lac operon
    967..983     +  protein_bind   lac operator: The lac repressor binds to the lac operator to inhibit transcription in E. coli. This inhibition can be relieved by adding lactose or isopropyl-β-D-thiogalactopyranoside (IPTG). lac repressor encoded by lacI
   2484..2608    +  protein_bind   attR1: mutant version of attR; recombination site for the Gateway® LR reaction LR Clonase™
   2633..2663    +  promoter       lac UV5 promoter: E. coli lac promoter with an "up" mutation
   2687..2716    +  promoter       cat promoter (fragment): promoter of the E. coli cat gene encoding chloramphenicol acetyltransferase
   2717..3376    +  CDS            CmR: chloramphenicol acetyltransferase; cat; confers resistance to chloramphenicol
   3555..3713    +  CDS            ccdA (fragment): CCDA_ECO57 - Also known as H, letA. Experimental evidence at protein level: Swiss-Prot protein existence level 1. Antitoxin component of a type II toxin-antitoxin (TA) system which inhibits the post-segregational killing (PSK) of plasmid-free cells, also referred to as a plasmid addiction system. Binds to and blocks the activity of CcdB; will also remove bound CcdB protein from the CcdB-GyrA complex by forming a CcdA-CcdB complex, a process termed rejuvenation. Functions as a transcriptional corepressor for the ccdAB operon, repression also requires CcdB (By similarity). From Escherichia coli
   3718..4020    +  CDS            ccdB: CCDB_ECOLI - Also known as G, letB, letD. Experimental evidence at protein level: Swiss-Prot protein existence level 1. Toxic component of a type II toxin-antitoxin (TA) system, functioning in plasmid maintainence. Responsible for the post- segregational killing (PSK) of plasmid-free cells, also referred to as a plasmid addiction system. Half-life of over 2 hours. Cell killing by CcdB is accompanied by filamentation, defects in chromosome and plasmid segregation, defects in cell division, formation of anucleate cells, decreased DNA synthesis and plasmid loss. Interferes with the activity of DN
   4064..4188    -  protein_bind   attR2: mutant version of attR; recombination site for the Gateway® LR reaction LR Clonase™
   4268..4600    -  CDS            pemK (fragment): PEMK_ECOLX - Experimental evidence at protein level: Swiss-Prot protein existence level 1. Toxic component of a type II toxin-antitoxin (TA) system. Probably functions as an endoribonuclease. Responsible for the stable maintenance of the plasmid during cell division by postsegregational killing of plasmid-less daughter cells. Neutralized by coexpression with cognate antitoxin PemI. Both PemI and PemK proteins bind to the promoter region of the pem operon to autoregulate their synthesis. From Escherichia coli.
   4585..4845    -  CDS            pemI: PEMI_ECOLX - Experimental evidence at protein level: Swiss-Prot protein existence level 1. Antitoxin component of a type II toxin-antitoxin (TA) system. Labile antitoxin that binds to its cognate PemK endoribonuclease toxin and neutralizes its activity. Responsible for the stable maintenance of the plasmid during cell division. Both PemI and PemK proteins bind to the promoter region of the pem operon to autoregulate their synthesis. From Escherichia coli.
   4964..4982    -  promoter       T7 promoter: promoter for bacteriophage T7 RNA polymerase
   4985..5142    +  CDS            lacZα (fragment): LacZα fragment of β-galactosidase; lacZ fragment
   5146..5574    +  rep_origin     f1 ori (sequence partly withheld): f1 bacteriophage origin of replication; arrow indicates direction of (+) strand synthesis
   5587..5886    +  CDS            tnpA (fragment): TN5P_ECOLX - Also known as tnp. Experimental evidence at protein level: Swiss-Prot protein existence level 1. Mediates transposition of transposon Tn5 by a 'cut and paste' mechanism. First, the monomeric transposase binds the 19 bp inverted DNA repeats flanking the transposon. Then, dimerization of the DNA- bound transposase creates a synaptic DNA complex. After nicking of the first DNA strand, excision of the transposon proceeds through a series of intermediates. The transposase then mediates the insertion of the transposon at a new site by strand transfer. The activity of the wild- type tran
   5918..6709    +  CDS            neo: KKA2_KLEPN - Also known as kan, nptII. Experimental evidence at protein level: Swiss-Prot protein existence level 1. Resistance to kanamycin, neomycin, paromomycin, ribostamycin, butirosin and gentamicin B. From Klebsiella pneumoniae.
   6713..6729    +  promoter       AmpR promoter (fragment): bla
   6730..7590    +  CDS            AmpR: β-lactamase; bla; confers resistance to ampicillin, carbenicillin, and related antibiotics
