[The description below was written by a language model from this plasmid's Addgene catalogue record and pLannotate feature annotations shown in this document.]
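Description:
pXf20pemIK-GW is an empty Gateway destination vector built on the pCR2.1 backbone for gene expression in the plant-pathogenic bacterium Xylella fastidiosa. It functions as a shuttle plasmid. The high-copy ColE1/pUC origin supports propagation in E. coli, while a replication origin taken from X. fastidiosa was added to the backbone according to the catalogue entry. That origin is not called out in the automated feature table and may lie in the unannotated stretch between the lac operator and attR1. The backbone also retains an f1 origin, a T7 promoter and a lacZα fragment. Selection is listed as kanamycin (the neo/nptII gene) plus chloramphenicol. An intact β-lactamase gene is also annotated, though ampicillin is not listed as a selection.

The cloning site is a standard Gateway cassette: attR1 and attR2 flank a chloramphenicol acetyltransferase gene and the ccdB toxin gene. An LR recombination with an entry clone replaces this cassette with the gene of interest. Loss of ccdB provides counter-selection in ordinary E. coli strains, which is why the empty vector must be maintained in a ccdB-tolerant host. A lac promoter and operator lie upstream in the same orientation as the cassette, but the record does not explicitly state which promoter drives the insert in X. fastidiosa.

Next to attR2 is the pemI/pemK type II toxin-antitoxin module. Cells that lose the plasmid are killed by the stable PemK endoribonuclease once the labile PemI antitoxin decays. This keeps the plasmid stable without antibiotic selection, the feature highlighted by the associated publication.
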