Addgene plasmid #126576: pXf20pemIK-GW
Purpose: (Empty Backbone) Vector for gene expression in Xylella fastidiosa, includes pemI/pemK toxin-antitoxin system for plasmid stability, Gateway cloning compatible
Depositing lab: Lindsey Burbank & Drake Stenger. Depositing organization: USDA ARS Parlier, Crop Diseases, Pests and Genetics Research Unit. Publication: Plasmid Vectors for Xylella fastidiosa Utilizing a Toxin-Antitoxin System for Stability in the Absence of Antibiotic Selection. Burbank LP, Stenger DC. Phytopathology. 2016 Aug;106(8):928-36. doi: 10.1094/PHYTO-02-16-0097-R. Epub 2016 Jun 7. PubMed 27088393.
Backbone
  Vector backbone: pCR2.1
  Backbone manufacturer: Invitrogen
  Modifications to backbone: Addition of replication origin and pemI/pemK stability factor from Xylella fastidiosa Gateway cloning cassette
  Vector type: Bacterial Expression
Growth in bacteria
  Bacterial resistance: Chloramphenicol and Kanamycin, 25 & 50 μg/mL
  Growth temperature: 37°C
  Growth strain: ccdB Survival
  Copy number: High Copy
Gene/Insert
  Cloning method: Gateway Cloning
  Sequencing primers: 5′ M13 fwd; 3′ M13 rev
Terms and licenses: Academic/Nonprofit Terms; Industry Terms: Not Available to Industry
How to cite: pXf20pemIK-GW was a gift from Lindsey Burbank & Drake Stenger (Addgene plasmid # 126576 ; http://n2t.net/addgene:126576 ; RRID:Addgene_126576)
